Addgene plasmid #221812: pCSC-NES-RFP
Purpose: Lentiviral vector expressing red fluorescent protein (RFP) fused with nuclear export sequence (NES)
Depositing lab: Baojin Ding. Depositing organization: Louisiana State University Health Sciences Center, Shreveport. Publication: RANBP17 Overexpression Restores Nucleocytoplasmic Transport and Ameliorates Neurodevelopment in Induced DYT1 Dystonia Motor Neurons. Akter M, Cui H, Hosain MA, Liu J, Duan Y, Ding B. J Neurosci. 2024 Apr 10;44(15):e1728232024. doi: 10.1523/JNEUROSCI.1728-23.2024. PubMed 38438257.
Backbone
  Vector backbone: Lentiviral vector
  Backbone size w/o insert (bp): 8456
  Total vector size (bp): 9194
  Vector type: Mammalian Expression, Lentiviral
Growth in bacteria
  Bacterial resistance: Ampicillin, 100 μg/mL
  Growth temperature: 37°C
  Growth strain: NEB Stable
  Copy number: High Copy
Gene/Insert
  Gene/Insert name: NES-mCherry
  Insert size (bp): 738
  Promoter: CMV
  Tag / fusion protein: NES (N terminal on insert)
  Cloning method: Restriction Enzyme; 5′ cloning site BamHI (not destroyed); 3′ cloning site XhoI (not destroyed)
  Sequencing primers: 5′ agctcgtttagtgaaccgtcagatc; 3′ ctatgttgctccttttacgctatg
Terms and licenses: Academic/Nonprofit Terms; Industry Terms: Not Available to Industry
How to cite: pCSC-NES-RFP was a gift from Baojin Ding (Addgene plasmid # 221812 ; http://n2t.net/addgene:221812 ; RRID:Addgene_221812)
