[The description below was written by a language model from this plasmid's Addgene catalogue record and pLannotate feature annotations shown in this document.]
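Description:
pCSC-NES-RFP is an HIV-1-based lentiviral transfer plasmid of about 9.2 kb for mammalian expression of a cytoplasm-directed red fluorescent reporter. It is maintained in E. coli at high copy through a ColE1/pUC-type origin and selected with ampicillin (AmpR under its bla promoter). The backbone also carries an f1 origin and an SV40/EM7-driven BleoR (Zeocin resistance) cassette with an SV40 poly(A) signal. That cassette lies outside the LTR-flanked region, so it would not be transferred with the packaged viral genome.

The viral portion begins with a CMV enhancer/promoter fused to a truncated 5' LTR, an arrangement typical of Tat-independent production of genomic RNA. It is followed by the Ψ packaging signal with a short gag fragment, the Rev response element for nuclear export of the unspliced transcript, and the cPPT/CTS, which aids nuclear import of the reverse-transcribed genome. An internal CMV enhancer/promoter then drives the insert, mCherry carrying an N-terminal nuclear export sequence, cloned between BamHI and XhoI. The feature table annotates only the mCherry portion, so the NES presumably sits just upstream of it. A WPRE downstream enhances transcript stability and expression. The cassette ends with 3' LTR sequences, annotated as two adjacent LTR fragments, and a bGH poly(A) signal. Because no intact gag, pol, env or rev genes are present, virus production requires separate packaging and envelope plasmids.

The NES keeps the red protein in the cytoplasm when nuclear export is working, so its distribution can serve as a readout of nucleocytoplasmic transport. The associated publication studied such transport in induced motor neurons modelling DYT1 dystonia.
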