Features (pLannotate 1.2.2; 32 found; start..end, strand, type, name):
     28..80      -  misc_feature   bom (fragment): basis of mobility region from pBR322
    235..614     +  enhancer       CMV enhancer: human cytomegalovirus immediate early enhancer
    615..814     +  promoter       CMV promoter: human cytomegalovirus (CMV) immediate early promoter
    832..1012    +  LTR            5' LTR (truncated): truncated 5' long terminal repeat (LTR) from HIV-1
   1059..1184    +  misc_feature   HIV-1 Ψ: packaging signal of human immunodeficiency virus type 1
   1168..1531    +  CDS            HIV-1 gag (fragment): gag protein from human immunodeficiency virus 1; gag
   1677..1910    +  misc_feature   RRE: The Rev response element (RRE) of HIV-1 allows for Rev-dependent mRNA export from the nucleus to the cytoplasm.
   2287..2387    +  CDS            Rev (fragment): human immunodeficiency virus 1 (HIV-1) Rev protein; rev; enhances nuclear export of unspliced and incompletely spliced viral mRNAs
   2391..2507    +  misc_feature   cPPT/CTS: central polypurine tract and central termination sequence of HIV-1
   2530..2833    +  enhancer       CMV enhancer: human cytomegalovirus immediate early enhancer
   2834..3037    +  promoter       CMV promoter: human cytomegalovirus (CMV) immediate early promoter
   3154..3863    +  CDS            mCherry (fragment): monomeric derivative of DsRed fluorescent protein (Shaner et al., 2004) mammalian codon-optimized
   3883..3999    +  CDS            nef (fragment): NEF_HV1Z2 - Experimental evidence at protein level: Swiss-Prot protein existence level 1. Extracellular Nef protein targets CD4(+) T-lymphocytes for apoptosis by interacting with CXCR4 surface receptors. From Human immunodeficiency virus type 1 group M subtype D (isolate Z2/CDC-Z34) (HIV-1).
   4002..4590    +  misc_feature   WPRE: woodchuck hepatitis virus posttranscriptional regulatory element
   4607..4675    +  CDS            nef (fragment): NEF_HV1Z2 - Experimental evidence at protein level: Swiss-Prot protein existence level 1. Extracellular Nef protein targets CD4(+) T-lymphocytes for apoptosis by interacting with CXCR4 surface receptors. From Human immunodeficiency virus type 1 group M subtype D (isolate Z2/CDC-Z34) (HIV-1).
   4677..4989    +  LTR            5' LTR (fragment): 5' long terminal repeat (LTR) from HIV-1
   4997..5177    +  LTR            5' LTR (truncated): truncated 5' long terminal repeat (LTR) from HIV-1
   5209..5433    +  polyA_signal   bGH poly(A) signal: bovine growth hormone polyadenylation signal
   5437..5458    +  promoter       SV40 promoter (fragment): SV40 enhancer and early promoter
   5479..5907    +  rep_origin     f1 ori (sequence partly withheld): f1 bacteriophage origin of replication; arrow indicates direction of (+) strand synthesis
   5921..6250    +  promoter       SV40 promoter: SV40 enhancer and early promoter
   6298..6345    +  promoter       EM7 promoter: synthetic bacterial promoter&nbsp
   6364..6738    +  CDS            BleoR: antibiotic-binding protein; Sh ble from Streptoalloteichus hindustanus; confers resistance to bleomycin, phleomycin, and Zeocin™
   6748..6873    +  CDS            ble (fragment): BLE_KLEPN - Experimental evidence at protein level: Swiss-Prot protein existence level 1. Binding protein with a strong affinity to the bleomycin family of antibiotics. Binds to CL990; an antimitotic-antibiotic compound. From Klebsiella pneumoniae.
   6868..6989    +  polyA_signal   SV40 poly(A) signal: SV40 polyadenylation signal
   7062..7078    -  protein_bind   lac operator: The lac repressor binds to the lac operator to inhibit transcription in E. coli. This inhibition can be relieved by adding lactose or isopropyl-β-D-thiogalactopyranoside (IPTG). lac repressor encoded by lacI
   7086..7116    -  promoter       lac promoter: promoter for the E. coli lac operon
   7131..7152    -  protein_bind   CAP binding site: CAP binding activates transcription in the presence of cAMP. E. coli catabolite activator protein
   7165..7257    -  CDS            lacI (fragment): lac repressor; lacI; The lac repressor binds to the lac operator to inhibit transcription in E. coli. This inhibition can be relieved by adding lactose or isopropyl-β-D-thiogalactopyranoside (IPTG).
   7440..8028    -  rep_origin     ori: high-copy-number ColE1/pMB1/pBR322/pUC origin of replication
   8199..9059    -  CDS            AmpR: β-lactamase; bla; confers resistance to ampicillin, carbenicillin, and related antibiotics
   9060..9164    -  promoter       AmpR promoter: bla
>Addgene plasmid #221812 | pCSC-NES-RFP | addgene full sequence | sequence record 437848 | Addgene NGS Result
GACGGATCGGGAGATCTCCCGATCCCCTATGGTGCACTCTCAGTACAATCTGCTCTGATGCCGCATAGTT
AAGCCAGTATCTGCTCCCTGCTTGTGTGTTGGAGGTCGCTGAGTAGTGCGCGAGCAAAATTTAAGCTACA
ACAAGGCAAGGCTTGACCGACAATTGCATGAAGAATCTGCTTAGGGTTAGGCGTTTTGCGCTGCTTCGCG
ATGTACGGGCCAGATATACGCGTTGACATTGATTATTGACTAGTTATTAATAGTAATCAATTACGGGGTC
ATTAGTTCATAGCCCATATATGGAGTTCCGCGTTACATAACTTACGGTAAATGGCCCGCCTGGCTGACCG
CCCAACGACCCCCGCCCATTGACGTCAATAATGACGTATGTTCCCATAGTAACGCCAATAGGGACTTTCC
ATTGACGTCAATGGGTGGAGTATTTACGGTAAACTGCCCACTTGGCAGTACATCAAGTGTATCATATGCC
AAGTACGCCCCCTATTGACGTCAATGACGGTAAATGGCCCGCCTGGCATTATGCCCAGTACATGACCTTA
TGGGACTTTCCTACTTGGCAGTACATCTACGTATTAGTCATCGCTATTACCATGGTGATGCGGTTTTGGC
AGTACATCAATGGGCGTGGATAGCGGTTTGACTCACGGGGATTTCCAAGTCTCCACCCCATTGACGTCAA
TGGGAGTTTGTTTTGGCACCAAAATCAACGGGACTTTCCAAAATGTCGTAACAACTCCGCCCCATTGACG
CAAATGGGCGGTAGGCGTGTACGGTGGGAGGTCTATATAAGCAGCGCGTTTTGCCTGTACTGGGTCTCTC
TGGTTAGACCAGATCTGAGCCTGGGAGCTCTCTGGCTAACTAGGGAACCCACTGCTTAAGCCTCAATAAA
GCTTGCCTTGAGTGCTTCAAGTAGTGTGTGCCCGTCTGTTGTGTGACTCTGGTAACTAGAGATCCCTCAG
ACCCTTTTAGTCAGTGTGGAAAATCTCTAGCAGTGGCGCCCGAACAGGGACTTGAAAGCGAAAGGGAAAC
CAGAGGAGCTCTCTCGACGCAGGACTCGGCTTGCTGAAGCGCGCACGGCAAGAGGCGAGGGGCGGCGACT
GGTGAGTACGCCAAAAATTTTGACTAGCGGAGGCTAGAAGGAGAGAGATGGGTGCGAGAGCGTCAGTATT
AAGCGGGGGAGAATTAGATCGCGATGGGAAAAAATTCGGTTAAGGCCAGGGGGAAAGAAAAAATATAAAT
TAAAACATATAGTATGGGCAAGCAGGGAGCTAGAACGATTCGCAGTTAATCCTGGCCTGTTAGAAACATC
AGAAGGCTGTAGACAAATACTGGGACAGCTACAACCATCCCTTCAGACAGGATCAGAAGAACTTAGATCA
TTATATAATACAGTAGCAACCCTCTATTGTGTGCATCAAAGGATAGAGATAAAAGACACCAAGGAAGCTT
TAGACAAGATAGAGGAAGAGCAAAACAAAAGTAAGACCACCGCACAGCAAGCGGCCGCTGATCTTCAGAC
CTGGAGGAGGAGATATGAGGGACAATTGGAGAAGTGAATTATATAAATATAAAGTAGTAAAAATTGAACC
ATTAGGAGTAGCACCCACCAAGGCAAAGAGAAGAGTGGTGCAGAGAGAAAAAAGAGCAGTGGGAATAGGA
GCTTTGTTCCTTGGGTTCTTGGGAGCAGCAGGAAGCACTATGGGCGCAGCGTCAATGACGCTGACGGTAC
AGGCCAGACAATTATTGTCTGGTATAGTGCAGCAGCAGAACAATTTGCTGAGGGCTATTGAGGCGCAACA
GCATCTGTTGCAACTCACAGTCTGGGGCATCAAGCAGCTCCAGGCAAGAATCCTGGCTGTGGAAAGATAC
CTAAAGGATCAACAGCTCCTGGGGATTTGGGGTTGCTCTGGAAAACTCATTTGCACCACTGCTGTGCCTT
GGAATGCTAGTTGGAGTAATAAATCTCTGGAACAGATTTGGAATCACACGACCTGGATGGAGTGGGACAG
AGAAATTAACAATTACACAAGCTTAATACACTCCTTAATTGAAGAATCGCAAAACCAGCAAGAAAAGAAT
GAACAAGAATTATTGGAATTAGATAAATGGGCAAGTTTGTGGAATTGGTTTAACATAACAAATTGGCTGT
GGTATATAAAATTATTCATAATGATAGTAGGAGGCTTGGTAGGTTTAAGAATAGTTTTTGCTGTACTTTC
TATAGTGAATAGAGTTAGGCAGGGATATTCACCATTATCGTTTCAGACCCACCTCCCAACCCCGAGGGGA
CCCGACAGGCCCGAAGGAATAGAAGAAGAAGGTGGAGAGAGAGACAGAGACAGATCCATTCGATTAGTGA
ACGGATCAACTTTTAAAAGAAAAGGGGGGATTGGGGGGTACAGTGCAGGGGAAAGAATAGTAGACATAAT
AGCAACAGACATACAAACTAAAGAATTACAAAAACAAATTACAAAATTCAAAATTTTATCGATAAGCTTG
GGAGTTCCGCGTTACATAACTTACGGTAAATGGCCCGCCTGGCTGACCGCCCAACGACCCCCGCCCATTG
ACGTCAATAATGACGTATGTTCCCATAGTAACGCCAATAGGGACTTTCCATTGACGTCAATGGGTGGAGT
ATTTACGGTAAACTGCCCACTTGGCAGTACATCAAGTGTATCATATGCCAAGTACGCCCCCTATTGACGT
CAATGACGGTAAATGGCCCGCCTGGCATTATGCCCAGTACATGACCTTATGGGACTTTCCTACTTGGCAG
TACATCTACGTATTAGTCATCGCTATTACCATGGTGATGCGGTTTTGGCAGTACATCAATGGGCGTGGAT
AGCGGTTTGACTCACGGGGATTTCCAAGTCTCCACCCCATTGACGTCAATGGGAGTTTGTTTTGGCACCA
AAATCAACGGGACTTTCCAAAATGTCGTAACAACTCCGCCCCATTGACGCAAATGGGCGGTAGGCGTGTA
CGGTGGGAGGTCTATATAAGCAGAGCTCGTTTAGTGAACCGTCAGATCGCCTGGAGACGCCATCCACGCT
GTTTTGACCTCCATAGAAGACACCGACTCTAGAGGATCCGCCACCATGCTACCGCCGCTGGAAAGACTGA
CTCTGGTGAGCAAGGGCGAGGAGGATAACATGGCCATCATCAAGGAGTTCATGCGCTTCAAGGTGCACAT
GGAGGGCTCCGTGAACGGCCACGAGTTCGAGATCGAGGGCGAGGGCGAGGGCCGCCCCTACGAGGGCACC
CAGACCGCCAAGCTGAAGGTGACCAAGGGTGGCCCCCTGCCCTTCGCCTGGGACATCCTGTCCCCTCAGT
TCATGTACGGCTCCAAGGCCTACGTGAAGCACCCCGCCGACATCCCCGACTACTTGAAGCTGTCCTTCCC
CGAGGGCTTCAAGTGGGAGCGCGTGATGAACTTCGAGGACGGCGGCGTGGTGACCGTGACCCAGGACTCC
TCCCTGCAGGACGGCGAGTTCATCTACAAGGTGAAGCTGCGCGGCACCAACTTCCCCTCCGACGGCCCCG
TAATGCAGAAGAAGACCATGGGCTGGGAGGCCTCCTCCGAGCGGATGTACCCCGAGGACGGCGCCCTGAA
GGGCGAGATCAAGCAGAGGCTGAAGCTGAAGGACGGCGGCCACTACGACGCTGAGGTCAAGACCACCTAC
AAGGCCAAGAAGCCCGTGCAGCTGCCCGGCGCCTACAACGTCAACATCAAGTTGGACATCACCTCCCACA
ACGAGGACTACACCATCGTGGAACAGTACGAACGCGCCGAGGGCCGCCACTCCACCGGCGGCATGGACGA
GCTGTACAAGTAGCTCGAGGGATCAAGCTTATCGAAACCTGGAAAAACATGGAGCAATCACAAGTAGCAA
TACAGCAGCTACCAATGCTGATTGTGCCTGGCTAGAAGCACAAGAGGAGGAGGAGGTGGGTTTTCCAGTC
ACACCTCAGACAATCAACCTCTGGATTACAAAATTTGTGAAAGATTGACTGGTATTCTTAACTATGTTGC
TCCTTTTACGCTATGTGGATACGCTGCTTTAATGCCTTTGTATCATGCTATTGCTTCCCGTATGGCTTTC
ATTTTCTCCTCCTTGTATAAATCCTGGTTGCTGTCTCTTTATGAGGAGTTGTGGCCCGTTGTCAGGCAAC
GTGGCGTGGTGTGCACTGTGTTTGCTGACGCAACCCCCACTGGTTGGGGCATTGCCACCACCTGTCAGCT
CCTTTCCGGGACTTTCGCTTTCCCCCTCCCTATTGCCACGGCGGAACTCATCGCCGCCTGCCTTGCCCGC
TGCTGGACAGGGGCTCGGCTGTTGGGCACTGACAATTCCGTGGTGTTGTCGGGGAAGCTGACGTCCTTTC
CATGGCTGCTCGCCTGTGTTGCCACCTGGATTCTGCGCGGGACGTCCTTCTGCTACGTCCCTTCGGCCCT
CAATCCAGCGGACCTTCCTTCCCGCGGCCTGCTGCCGGCTCTGCGGCCTCTTCCGCGTCTTCGCCTTCGC
CCTCAGACGAGTCGGATCTCCCTTTGGGCCGCCTCCCCGCCTGGAATTCGAGCTCGGTACCTTTAAGACC
AATGACTTACAAGGCAGCTGTAGATCTTAGCCACTTTTTAAAAGAAAAGGGGGGACTGGAAGGGCTAATT
CACTCCCAACGAAGACAAGATATCCTTGATCTGTGGATCTACCACACACAAGGCTACTTCCCTGATTGGC
AGAACTACACACCAGGGCCAGGGATCAGATATCCACTGACCTTTGGATGGTGCTACAAGCTAGTACCAGT
TGAGCAAGAGAAGGTAGAAGAAGCCAATGAAGGAGAGAACACCCGCTTGTTACACCCTGTGAGCCTGCAT
GGGATGGATGACCCGGAGAGAGAAGTATTAGAGTGGAGGTTTGACAGCCGCCTAGCATTTCATCACATGG
CCCGAGAGCTGCATCCGGACTGTACTGGGTCTCTCTGGTTAGACCAGATCTGAGCCTGGGAGCTCTCTGG
CTAACTAGGGAACCCACTGCTTAAGCCTCAATAAAGCTTGCCTTGAGTGCTTCAAGTAGTGTGTGCCCGT
CTGTTGTGTGACTCTGGTAACTAGAGATCCCTCAGACCCTTTTAGTCAGTGTGGAAAATCTCTAGCAGGG
CCGCTTTAAACCCGCTGATCAGCCTCGACTGTGCCTTCTAGTTGCCAGCCATCTGTTGTTTGCCCCTCCC
CCGTGCCTTCCTTGACCCTGGAAGGTGCCACTCCCACTGTCCTTTCCTAATAAAATGAGGAAATTGCATC
GCATTGTCTGAGTAGGTGTCATTCTATTCTGGGGGGTGGGGTGGGGCAGGACAGCAAGGGGGAGGATTGG
GAAGACAATAGCAGGCATGCTGGGGATGCGGTGGGCTCTATGGCTTCTGAGGCGGAAAGAACCAGCTGGG
GCTCTAGGGGGTATCCCC
[124 nt withheld, positions 5479-5602]
C
[91 nt withheld, positions 5604-5694]
A
[49 nt withheld, positions 5696-5744]
CCTTTGACGTTGGAGTCCACGTTCTTT
[37 nt withheld, positions 5772-5808]
ACCCTATCTCGGTCTATTCTTTTGATTTATAAGGGATTTTGCCGATTTCGGCCTATTGGTTAAAAAATGA
GCTGATTTAACAAAAATTTAACGCGAATTAATTCTGTGGAATGTGTGTCAGTTAGGGTGTGGAAAGTCCC
CAGGCTCCCCAGCAGGCAGAAGTATGCAAAGCATGCATCTCAATTAGTCAGCAACCAGGTGTGGAAAGTC
CCCAGGCTCCCCAGCAGGCAGAAGTATGCAAAGCATGCATCTCAATTAGTCAGCAACCATAGTCCCGCCC
CTAACTCCGCCCATCCCGCCCCTAACTCCGCCCAGTTCCGCCCATTCTCCGCCCCATGGCTGACTAATTT
TTTTTATTTATGCAGAGGCCGAGGCCGCCTCTGCCTCTGAGCTATTCCAGAAGTAGTGAGGAGGCTTTTT
TGGAGGCCTAGGCTTTTGCAAAAAGCTCCCGGGAGCTTGTATATCCATTTTCGGATCTGATCAGCACGTG
TTGACAATTAATCATCGGCATAGTATATCGGCATAGTATAATACGACAAGGTGAGGAACTAAACCATGGC
CAAGTTGACCAGTGCCGTTCCGGTGCTCACCGCGCGCGACGTCGCCGGAGCGGTCGAGTTCTGGACCGAC
CGGCTCGGGTTCTCCCGGGACTTCGTGGAGGACGACTTCGCCGGTGTGGTCCGGGACGACGTGACCCTGT
TCATCAGCGCGGTCCAGGACCAGGTGGTGCCGGACAACACCCTGGCCTGGGTGTGGGTGCGCGGCCTGGA
CGAGCTGTACGCCGAGTGGTCGGAGGTCGTGTCCACGAACTTCCGGGACGCCTCCGGGCCGGCCATGACC
GAGATCGGCGAGCAGCCGTGGGGGCGGGAGTTCGCCCTGCGCGACCCGGCCGGCAACTGCGTGCACTTCG
TGGCCGAGGAGCAGGACTGACACGTGCTACGAGATTTCGATTCCACCGCCGCCTTCTATGAAAGGTTGGG
CTTCGGAATCGTTTTCCGGGACGCCGGCTGGATGATCCTCCAGCGCGGGGATCTCATGCTGGAGTTCTTC
GCCCACCCCAACTTGTTTATTGCAGCTTATAATGGTTACAAATAAAGCAATAGCATCACAAATTTCACAA
ATAAAGCATTTTTTTCACTGCATTCTAGTTGTGGTTTGTCCAAACTCATCAATGTATCTTATCATGTCTG
TATACCGTCGACCTCTAGCTAGAGCTTGGCGTAATCATGGTCATAGCTGTTTCCTGTGTGAAATTGTTAT
CCGCTCACAATTCCACACAACATACGAGCCGGAAGCATAAAGTGTAAAGCCTGGGGTGCCTAATGAGTGA
GCTAACTCACATTAATTGCGTTGCGCTCACTGCCCGCTTTCCAGTCGGGAAACCTGTCGTGCCAGCTGCA
TTAATGAATCGGCCAACGCGCGGGGAGAGGCGGTTTGCGTATTGGGCGCTCTTCCGCTTCCTCGCTCACT
GACTCGCTGCGCTCGGTCGTTCGGCTGCGGCGAGCGGTATCAGCTCACTCAAAGGCGGTAATACGGTTAT
CCACAGAATCAGGGGATAACGCAGGAAAGAACATGTGAGCAAAAGGCCAGCAAAAGGCCAGGAACCGTAA
AAAGGCCGCGTTGCTGGCGTTTTTCCATAGGCTCCGCCCCCCTGACGAGCATCACAAAAATCGACGCTCA
AGTCAGAGGTGGCGAAACCCGACAGGACTATAAAGATACCAGGCGTTTCCCCCTGGAAGCTCCCTCGTGC
GCTCTCCTGTTCCGACCCTGCCGCTTACCGGATACCTGTCCGCCTTTCTCCCTTCGGGAAGCGTGGCGCT
TTCTCATAGCTCACGCTGTAGGTATCTCAGTTCGGTGTAGGTCGTTCGCTCCAAGCTGGGCTGTGTGCAC
GAACCCCCCGTTCAGCCCGACCGCTGCGCCTTATCCGGTAACTATCGTCTTGAGTCCAACCCGGTAAGAC
ACGACTTATCGCCACTGGCAGCAGCCACTGGTAACAGGATTAGCAGAGCGAGGTATGTAGGCGGTGCTAC
AGAGTTCTTGAAGTGGTGGCCTAACTACGGCTACACTAGAAGAACAGTATTTGGTATCTGCGCTCTGCTG
AAGCCAGTTACCTTCGGAAAAAGAGTTGGTAGCTCTTGATCCGGCAAACAAACCACCGCTGGTAGCGGTG
GTTTTTTTGTTTGCAAGCAGCAGATTACGCGCAGAAAAAAAGGATCTCAAGAAGATCCTTTGATCTTTTC
TACGGGGTCTGACGCTCAGTGGAACGAAAACTCACGTTAAGGGATTTTGGTCATGAGATTATCAAAAAGG
ATCTTCACCTAGATCCTTTTAAATTAAAAATGAAGTTTTAAATCAATCTAAAGTATATATGAGTAAACTT
GGTCTGACAGTTACCAATGCTTAATCAGTGAGGCACCTATCTCAGCGATCTGTCTATTTCGTTCATCCAT
AGTTGCCTGACTCCCCGTCGTGTAGATAACTACGATACGGGAGGGCTTACCATCTGGCCCCAGTGCTGCA
ATGATACCGCGAGACCCACGCTCACCGGCTCCAGATTTATCAGCAATAAACCAGCCAGCCGGAAGGGCCG
AGCGCAGAAGTGGTCCTGCAACTTTATCCGCCTCCATCCAGTCTATTAATTGTTGCCGGGAAGCTAGAGT
AAGTAGTTCGCCAGTTAATAGTTTGCGCAACGTTGTTGCCATTGCTACAGGCATCGTGGTGTCACGCTCG
TCGTTTGGTATGGCTTCATTCAGCTCCGGTTCCCAACGATCAAGGCGAGTTACATGATCCCCCATGTTGT
GCAAAAAAGCGGTTAGCTCCTTCGGTCCTCCGATCGTTGTCAGAAGTAAGTTGGCCGCAGTGTTATCACT
CATGGTTATGGCAGCACTGCATAATTCTCTTACTGTCATGCCATCCGTAAGATGCTTTTCTGTGACTGGT
GAGTACTCAACCAAGTCATTCTGAGAATAGTGTATGCGGCGACCGAGTTGCTCTTGCCCGGCGTCAATAC
GGGATAATACCGCGCCACATAGCAGAACTTTAAAAGTGCTCATCATTGGAAAACGTTCTTCGGGGCGAAA
ACTCTCAAGGATCTTACCGCTGTTGAGATCCAGTTCGATGTAACCCACTCGTGCACCCAACTGATCTTCA
GCATCTTTTACTTTCACCAGCGTTTCTGGGTGAGCAAAAACAGGAAGGCAAAATGCCGCAAAAAAGGGAA
TAAGGGCGACACGGAAATGTTGAATACTCATACTCTTCCTTTTTCAATATTATTGAAGCATTTATCAGGG
TTATTGTCTCATGAGCGGATACATATTTGAATGTATTTAGAAAAATAAACAAATAGGGGTTCCGCGCACA
TTTCCCCGAAAAGTGCCACCTGACGTC
